Addgene plasmid #134858: pLVX-EF1a-EGFP-RAB5A-IRES-Puromycin
Purpose: Expresses EGFP-tagged early endosome marker
Depositing lab: David Andrews. Depositing organization: Sunnybrook Research Institute. Publication: A reference library for assigning protein subcellular localizations by image-based machine learning. Schormann W, Hariharan S, Andrews DW. J Cell Biol. 2020 Mar 2;219(3). pii: 133635. doi: 10.1083/jcb.201904090. PubMed 31968357.
Backbone
  Vector backbone: pLVX-EF1a-IRES-Puromycin
  Backbone size w/o insert (bp): 8825
  Total vector size (bp): 10218
  Vector type: Mammalian Expression, Lentiviral
  Selectable markers: Puromycin
Growth in bacteria
  Bacterial resistance: Ampicillin, 100 μg/mL
  Growth temperature: 37°C
  Growth strain: NEB Stable
  Copy number: High Copy
Gene/Insert
  Gene/Insert name: Ras-related protein 5A (alt name: Rab5A)
  Species: H. sapiens (human)
  Insert size (bp): 648
  Promoter: EF1a
  Tag / fusion protein: EGFP (N terminal on insert)
  Cloning method: Unknown
  Sequencing primers: 5′ aag cgc gat cac atg gtc ctg
Terms and licenses: Academic/Nonprofit Terms; Industry Terms: Not Available to Industry
How to cite: pLVX-EF1a-EGFP-RAB5A-IRES-Puromycin was a gift from David Andrews (Addgene plasmid # 134858 ; http://n2t.net/addgene:134858 ; RRID:Addgene_134858)
