[The description below was written by a language model from this plasmid's Addgene catalogue record and pLannotate feature annotations shown in this document.]
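Description:
pLVX-EF1a-EGFP-RAB5A-IRES-Puromycin is a 10.2 kb HIV-1-based lentiviral transfer plasmid for mammalian expression, built on the pLVX-EF1a-IRES-Puromycin backbone. It is propagated in E. coli through a high-copy ColE1/pUC-type origin and selected with ampicillin via the β-lactamase gene. The lentiviral elements annotated in the full sequence include two HIV-1 LTR regions (both labelled by the annotation tool as truncated 5' LTRs, each preceded by a nef-derived fragment), the Ψ packaging signal with an adjoining gag fragment, the Rev response element for Rev-dependent nuclear export of the genomic RNA, and the cPPT/CTS, which aids nuclear import of the reverse-transcribed genome. A WPRE sits downstream of the expression cassette to enhance transcript stability and expression. An SV40 poly(A) signal and residual lac promoter/operator sequences lie in the plasmid backbone.

The payload is a single bicistronic transcript driven by the human EF-1α promoter with its intron A. The first cistron encodes EGFP fused to the N terminus of human RAB5A, a small GTPase that cycles between GTP- and GDP-bound states and regulates membrane trafficking. According to the record, the fusion serves as a fluorescent marker of early endosomes. An EMCV IRES then directs translation of puromycin N-acetyltransferase from the same mRNA, so puromycin-resistant cells should also express the fusion protein. The construct can be packaged into lentiviral particles for stable transduction or used for direct transfection. It was deposited in connection with a reference library of localization markers for assigning protein subcellular localization by image-based machine learning.
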