Features (pLannotate 1.2.2; 26 found; start..end, strand, type, name):
    176..387     +  promoter       EF-1α core promoter: core promoter for human elongation factor EF-1α
    388..501     +  intron         EF-1α intron A (fragment): intron upstream of the start codon of human EF-1α
   1127..1330    +  intron         EF-1α intron A: truncated intron upstream of the start codon of human EF-1α
   1367..1386    -  misc_feature   MCS (fragment): pBluescript multiple cloning site
   1400..2116    +  CDS            EGFP: EGFP is a basic (constitutively fluorescent) green fluorescent protein published in 1996, derived from Aequorea victoria. It is reported to be a rapidly-maturing weak dimer with moderate acid sensitivity.
   2132..2776    +  CDS            RAB5A: RAB5A_HUMAN - Also known as RAB5. Experimental evidence at protein level: Swiss-Prot protein existence level 1. Small GTPase which cycles between active GTP-bound and inactive GDP-bound states. In its active state, binds to a variety of effector proteins to regulate cellular responses such as of intracellular membrane trafficking, from the formation of transport vesicles to their fusion with membranes. Active GTP-bound form is able to recruit to membranes different sets of downstream effectors directly responsible for vesicle formation, movement, tethering and fusion. RAB5A is required for the
   2899..3361    +  misc_feature   IRES: internal ribosome entry site (IRES) of the encephalomyocarditis virus (EMCV)
   3394..3991    +  CDS            PuroR (fragment): puromycin N-acetyltransferase; pac from Streptomyces alboniger; confers resistance to puromycin
   4007..4595    +  misc_feature   WPRE: woodchuck hepatitis virus posttranscriptional regulatory element
   4612..5130    +  CDS            nef (fragment): NEF_HV1BR - Experimental evidence at protein level: Swiss-Prot protein existence level 1. Extracellular Nef protein targets CD4(+) T-lymphocytes for apoptosis by interacting with CXCR4 surface receptors (PubMed:14990729). From Human immunodeficiency virus type 1 group M subtype B (isolate BRU/LAI) (HIV-1).
   5178..5435    +  LTR            5' LTR (truncated): truncated 5' long terminal repeat (LTR) from HIV-1
   5587..5603    -  protein_bind   lac operator: The lac repressor binds to the lac operator to inhibit transcription in E. coli. This inhibition can be relieved by adding lactose or isopropyl-β-D-thiogalactopyranoside (IPTG). lac repressor encoded by lacI
   5611..5641    -  promoter       lac promoter: promoter for the E. coli lac operon
   5656..5677    -  protein_bind   CAP binding site: CAP binding activates transcription in the presence of cAMP. E. coli catabolite activator protein
   5690..5782    -  CDS            lacI (fragment): lac repressor; lacI; The lac repressor binds to the lac operator to inhibit transcription in E. coli. This inhibition can be relieved by adding lactose or isopropyl-β-D-thiogalactopyranoside (IPTG).
   5965..6553    -  rep_origin     ori: high-copy-number ColE1/pMB1/pBR322/pUC origin of replication
   6724..7584    -  CDS            AmpR: β-lactamase; bla; confers resistance to ampicillin, carbenicillin, and related antibiotics
   7585..7689    -  promoter       AmpR promoter: bla
   7737..7871    +  polyA_signal   SV40 poly(A) signal: SV40 polyadenylation signal
   8038..8367    +  CDS            nef (fragment): NEF_HV1BR - Experimental evidence at protein level: Swiss-Prot protein existence level 1. Extracellular Nef protein targets CD4(+) T-lymphocytes for apoptosis by interacting with CXCR4 surface receptors (PubMed:14990729). From Human immunodeficiency virus type 1 group M subtype B (isolate BRU/LAI) (HIV-1).
   8415..8672    +  LTR            5' LTR (truncated): truncated 5' long terminal repeat (LTR) from HIV-1
   8719..8844    +  misc_feature   HIV-1 Ψ: packaging signal of human immunodeficiency virus type 1
   8828..9166    +  CDS            HIV-1 gag (fragment): gag protein from human immunodeficiency virus 1; gag
   9341..9574    +  misc_feature   RRE: The Rev response element (RRE) of HIV-1 allows for Rev-dependent mRNA export from the nucleus to the cytoplasm.
   9951..10051   +  CDS            Rev (fragment): human immunodeficiency virus 1 (HIV-1) Rev protein; rev; enhances nuclear export of unspliced and incompletely spliced viral mRNAs
  10066..10181   +  misc_feature   cPPT/CTS: central polypurine tract and central termination sequence of HIV-1 (lacking the first T)
>Addgene plasmid #134858 | pLVX-EF1a-EGFP-RAB5A-IRES-Puromycin | addgene full sequence | sequence record 273536 | Addgene NGS Result
CGATGAGTAATTCATACAAAAGGACTCGCCCCTGCCTTGGGGAATCCCAGGGACCGTCGTTAAACTCCCA
CTAACGTAGAACCCAGAGATCGCTGCGTTCCCGCCCCCTCACCCGCCCGCTCTCGTCATCACTGAGGTGG
AGAAGAGCATGCGTGAGGCTCCGGTGCCCGTCAGTGGGCAGAGCGCACATCGCCCACAGTCCCCGAGAAG
TTGGGGGGAGGGGTCGGCAATTGAACCGGTGCCTAGAGAAGGTGGCGCGGGGTAAACTGGGAAAGTGATG
TCGTGTACTGGCTCCGCCTTTTTCCCGAGGGTGGGGGAGAACCGTATATAAGTGCAGTAGTCGCCGTGAA
CGTTCTTTTTCGCAACGGGTTTGCCGCCAGAACACAGGTAAGTGCCGTGTGTGGTTCCCGCGGGCCTGGC
CTCTTTACGGGTTATGGCCCTTGCGTGCCTTGAATTACTTCCACGCCCCTGGCTGCAGTACGTGATTCTT
GATCCCGAGCTTCGGGTTGGAAGTGGGTGGGAGAGTTCGAGGCCTTGCGCTTAAGGAGCCCCTTCGCCTC
GTGCTTGAGTTGAGGCCTGGCTTGGGCGCTGGGGCCGCCGCGTGCGAATCTGGTGGCACCTTCGCGCCTG
TCTCGCTGCTTTCGATAAGTCTCTAGCCATTTAAAATTTTTGATGACCTGCTGCGACGCTTTTTTTCTGG
CAAGATAGTCTTGTAAATGCGGGCCAAGATCTGCACACTGGTATTTCGGTTTTTGGGGCCGCGGGCGGCG
ACGGGGCCCGTGCGTCCCAGCGCACATGTTCGGCGAGGCGGGGCCTGCGAGCGCGGCCACCGAGAATCGG
ACGGGGGTAGTCTCAAGCTGGCCGGCCTGCTCTGGTGCCTGGCCTCGCGCCGCCGTGTATCGCCCCGCCC
TGGGCGGCAAGGCTGGCCCGGTCGGCACCAGTTGCGTGAGCGGAAAGATGGCCGCTTCCCGGCCCTGCTG
CAGGGAGCTCAAAATGGAGGACGCGGCGCTCGGGAGAGCGGGCGGGTGAGTCACCCACACAAAGGAAAAG
GGCCTTTCCGTCCTCAGCCGTCGCTTCATGTGACTCCACGGAGTACCGGGCGCCGTCCAGGCACCTCGAT
TAGTTCTCGAGCTTTTGGAGTACGTCGTCTTTAGGTTGGGGGGAGGGGTTTTATGCGATGGAGTTTCCCC
ACACTGAGTGGGTGGAGACTGAAGTTAGGCCAGCTTGGCACTTGATGTAATTCTCCTTGGAATTTGCCCT
TTTTGAGTTTGGATCTTGGTTCATTCTCAAGCCTCAGACAGTGGTTCAAAGTTTTTTTCTTCCATTTCAG
GTGTCGTGAGGATCTATTTCCGGTGAATTCCTCGAGACTAGTTCTAGAGCGGCCGCACCGGTCGCCACCA
TGGTGAGCAAGGGCGAGGAGCTGTTCACCGGGGTGGTGCCCATCCTGGTCGAGCTGGACGGCGACGTAAA
CGGCCACAAGTTCAGCGTGTCCGGCGAGGGCGAGGGCGATGCCACCTACGGCAAGCTGACCCTGAAGTTC
ATCTGCACCACCGGCAAGCTGCCCGTGCCCTGGCCCACCCTCGTGACCACCCTGACCTACGGCGTGCAGT
GCTTCAGCCGCTACCCCGACCACATGAAGCAGCACGACTTCTTCAAGTCCGCCATGCCCGAAGGCTACGT
CCAGGAGCGCACCATCTTCTTCAAGGACGACGGCAACTACAAGACCCGCGCCGAGGTGAAGTTCGAGGGC
GACACCCTGGTGAACCGCATCGAGCTGAAGGGCATCGACTTCAAGGAGGACGGCAACATCCTGGGGCACA
AGCTGGAGTACAACTACAACAGCCACAACGTCTATATCATGGCCGACAAGCAGAAGAACGGCATCAAGGT
GAACTTCAAGATCCGCCACAACATCGAGGACGGCAGCGTGCAGCTCGCCGACCACTACCAGCAGAACACC
CCCATCGGCGACGGCCCCGTGCTGCTGCCCGACAACCACTACCTGAGCACCCAGTCCGCCCTGAGCAAAG
ACCCCAACGAGAAGCGCGATCACATGGTCCTGCTGGAGTTCGTGACCGCCGCCGGGATCACTCTCGGCAT
GGACGAGCTGTACAAGTACTCAGATCTCGACATGGCTAGTCGAGGCGCAACAAGACCCAACGGGCCAAAT
ACTGGAAATAAAATATGCCAGTTCAAACTAGTACTTCTGGGAGAGTCCGCTGTTGGCAAATCAAGCCTAG
TGCTTCGTTTTGTGAAAGGCCAATTTCATGAATTTCAAGAGAGTACCATTGGGGCTGCTTTTCTAACCCA
AACTGTATGTCTTGATGACACTACAGTAAAGTTTGAAATATGGGATACAGCTGGTCAAGAACGATACCAT
AGCCTAGCACCAATGTACTACAGAGGAGCACAAGCAGCCATAGTTGTATATGATATCACAAATGAGGAGT
CCTTTGCAAGAGCAAAAAATTGGGTTAAAGAACTTCAGAGGCAAGCAAGTCCTAACATTGTAATAGCTTT
ATCGGGAAACAAGGCCGACCTAGCAAATAAAAGAGCAGTAGATTTCCAGGAAGCACAGTCCTATGCAGAT
GACAATAGTTTATTATTCATGGAGACATCCGCTAAAACATCAATGAATGTAAATGAAATATTCATGGCAA
TAGCTAAAAAATTGCCAAAGAATGAACCACAAAATCCAGGAGCAAATTCTGCCAGAGGAAGAGGAGTAGA
CCTTACCGAACCCACACAACCAACCAGGAATCAGTGTTGTAGTAACTAAGGATCCCGCCCCTCTCCCTCC
CCCCCCCCTAACGTTACTGGCCGAAGCCGCTTGGAATAAGGCCGGTGTGCGTTTGTCTATATGTTATTTT
CCACCATATTGCCGTCTTTTGGCAATGTGAGGGCCCGGAAACCTGGCCCTGTCTTCTTGACGAGCATTCC
TAGGGGTCTTTCCCCTCTCGCCAAAGGAATGCAAGGTCTGTTGAATGTCGTGAAGGAAGCAGTTCCTCTG
GAAGCTTCTTGAAGACAAACAACGTCTGTAGCGACCCTTTGCAGGCAGCGGAACCCCCCACCTGGCGACA
GGTGCCTCTGCGGCCAAAAGCCACGTGTATAAGATACACCTGCAAAGGCGGCACAACCCCAGTGCCACGT
TGTGAGTTGGATAGTTGTGGAAAGAGTCAAATGGCTCTCCTCAAGCGTATTCAACAAGGGGCTGAAGGAT
GCCCAGAAGGTACCCCATTGTATGGGATCTGATCTGGGGCCTCGGTGCACATGCTTTACATGTGTTTAGT
CGAGGTTAAAAAAACGTCTAGGCCCCCCGAACCACGGGGACGTGGTTTTCCTTTGAAAAACACGATGATA
AGCTTGCCACAACCCACAAGGAGACGACCTTCCATGACCGAGTACAAGCCCACGGTGCGCCTCGCCACCC
GCGACGACGTCCCCCGGGCCGTACGCACCCTCGCCGCCGCGTTCGCCGACTACCCCGCCACGCGCCACAC
CGTCGACCCGGACCGCCACATCGAGCGGGTCACCGAGCTGCAAGAACTCTTCCTCACGCGCGTCGGGCTC
GACATCGGCAAGGTGTGGGTCGCGGACGACGGCGCCGCGGTGGCGGTCTGGACCACGCCGGAGAGCGTCG
AAGCGGGGGCGGTGTTCGCCGAGATCGGCCCGCGCATGGCCGAGTTGAGCGGTTCCCGGCTGGCCGCGCA
GCAACAGATGGAAGGCCTCCTGGCGCCGCACCGGCCCAAGGAGCCCGCGTGGTTCCTGGCCACCGTCGGC
GTCTCGCCCGACCACCAGGGCAAGGGTCTGGGCAGCGCCGTCGTGCTCCCCGGAGTGGAGGCGGCCGAGC
GCGCCGGGGTGCCCGCCTTCCTGGAGACCTCCGCGCCCCGCAACCTCCCCTTCTACGAGCGGCTCGGCTT
CACCGTCACCGCCGACGTCGAGGTGCCCGAAGGACCGCGCACCTGGTGCATGACCCGCAAGCCCGGTGCC
TAGACGCGTCTGGAACAATCAACCTCTGGATTACAAAATTTGTGAAAGATTGACTGGTATTCTTAACTAT
GTTGCTCCTTTTACGCTATGTGGATACGCTGCTTTAATGCCTTTGTATCATGCTATTGCTTCCCGTATGG
CTTTCATTTTCTCCTCCTTGTATAAATCCTGGTTGCTGTCTCTTTATGAGGAGTTGTGGCCCGTTGTCAG
GCAACGTGGCGTGGTGTGCACTGTGTTTGCTGACGCAACCCCCACTGGTTGGGGCATTGCCACCACCTGT
CAGCTCCTTTCCGGGACTTTCGCTTTCCCCCTCCCTATTGCCACGGCGGAACTCATCGCCGCCTGCCTTG
CCCGCTGCTGGACAGGGGCTCGGCTGTTGGGCACTGACAATTCCGTGGTGTTGTCGGGGAAGCTGACGTC
CTTTCCATGGCTGCTCGCCTGTGTTGCCACCTGGATTCTGCGCGGGACGTCCTTCTGCTACGTCCCTTCG
GCCCTCAATCCAGCGGACCTTCCTTCCCGCGGCCTGCTGCCGGCTCTGCGGCCTCTTCCGCGTCTTCGCC
TTCGCCCTCAGACGAGTCGGATCTCCCTTTGGGCCGCCTCCCCGCCTGGAATTAATTCTGCAGTCGAGAC
CTAGAAAAACATGGAGCAATCACAAGTAGCAATACAGCAGCTACCAATGCTGATTGTGCCTGGCTAGAAG
CACAAGAGGAGGAGGAGGTGGGTTTTCCAGTCACACCTCAGGTACCTTTAAGACCAATGACTTACAAGGC
AGCTGTAGATCTTAGCCACTTTTTAAAAGAAAAGAGGGGACTGGAAGGGCTAATTCACTCCCAACGAAGA
CAAGATATCCTTGATCTGTGGATCTACCACACACAAGGCTACTTCCCTGATTAGCAGAACTACACACCAG
GGCCAGGGGTCAGATATCCACTGACCTTTGGATGGTGCTACAAGCTAGTACCAGTTGAGCCAGATAAGGT
AGAAGAGGCCAATAAAGGAGAGAACACCAGCTTGTTACACCCTGTGAGCCTGCATGGGATGGATGACCCG
GAGAGAGAAGTGTTAGAGTGGAGGTTTGACAGCCGCCTAGCATTTCATCACGTGGCCCGAGAGCTGCATC
CGGAGTACTTCAAGAACTGCTGATATCGAGCTTGCTACAAGGGACTTTCCGCTGGGGACTTTCCAGGGAG
GCGTGGCCTGGGCGGGACTGGGGAGTGGCGAGCCCTCAGATCCTGCATATAAGCAGCTGCTTTTTGCCTG
TACTGGGTCTCTCTGGTTAGACCAGATCTGAGCCTGGGAGCTCTCTGGCTAACTAGGGAACCCACTGCTT
AAGCCTCAATAAAGCTTGCCTTGAGTGCTTCAAGTAGTGTGTGCCCGTCTGTTGTGTGACTCTGGTAACT
AGAGATCCCTCAGACCCTTTTAGTCAGTGTGGAAAATCTCTAGCAGTAGTAGTTCATGTCATCTTATTAT
TCAGTATTTATAACTTGCAAAGAAATGAATATCAGAGAGTGAGAGGCCTTGACATTGCTAGCGTTTACCG
TCGACCTCTAGCTAGAGCTTGGCGTAATCATGGTCATAGCTGTTTCCTGTGTGAAATTGTTATCCGCTCA
CAATTCCACACAACATACGAGCCGGAAGCATAAAGTGTAAAGCCTGGGGTGCCTAATGAGTGAGCTAACT
CACATTAATTGCGTTGCGCTCACTGCCCGCTTTCCAGTCGGGAAACCTGTCGTGCCAGCTGCATTAATGA
ATCGGCCAACGCGCGGGGAGAGGCGGTTTGCGTATTGGGCGCTCTTCCGCTTCCTCGCTCACTGACTCGC
TGCGCTCGGTCGTTCGGCTGCGGCGAGCGGTATCAGCTCACTCAAAGGCGGTAATACGGTTATCCACAGA
ATCAGGGGATAACGCAGGAAAGAACATGTGAGCAAAAGGCCAGCAAAAGGCCAGGAACCGTAAAAAGGCC
GCGTTGCTGGCGTTTTTCCATAGGCTCCGCCCCCCTGACGAGCATCACAAAAATCGACGCTCAAGTCAGA
GGTGGCGAAACCCGACAGGACTATAAAGATACCAGGCGTTTCCCCCTGGAAGCTCCCTCGTGCGCTCTCC
TGTTCCGACCCTGCCGCTTACCGGATACCTGTCCGCCTTTCTCCCTTCGGGAAGCGTGGCGCTTTCTCAT
AGCTCACGCTGTAGGTATCTCAGTTCGGTGTAGGTCGTTCGCTCCAAGCTGGGCTGTGTGCACGAACCCC
CCGTTCAGCCCGACCGCTGCGCCTTATCCGGTAACTATCGTCTTGAGTCCAACCCGGTAAGACACGACTT
ATCGCCACTGGCAGCAGCCACTGGTAACAGGATTAGCAGAGCGAGGTATGTAGGCGGTGCTACAGAGTTC
TTGAAGTGGTGGCCTAACTACGGCTACACTAGAAGAACAGTATTTGGTATCTGCGCTCTGCTGAAGCCAG
TTACCTTCGGAAAAAGAGTTGGTAGCTCTTGATCCGGCAAACAAACCACCGCTGGTAGCGGTGGTTTTTT
TGTTTGCAAGCAGCAGATTACGCGCAGAAAAAAAGGATCTCAAGAAGATCCTTTGATCTTTTCTACGGGG
TCTGACGCTCAGTGGAACGAAAACTCACGTTAAGGGATTTTGGTCATGAGATTATCAAAAAGGATCTTCA
CCTAGATCCTTTTAAATTAAAAATGAAGTTTTAAATCAATCTAAAGTATATATGAGTAAACTTGGTCTGA
CAGTTACCAATGCTTAATCAGTGAGGCACCTATCTCAGCGATCTGTCTATTTCGTTCATCCATAGTTGCC
TGACTCCCCGTCGTGTAGATAACTACGATACGGGAGGGCTTACCATCTGGCCCCAGTGCTGCAATGATAC
CGCGAGACCCACGCTCACCGGCTCCAGATTTATCAGCAATAAACCAGCCAGCCGGAAGGGCCGAGCGCAG
AAGTGGTCCTGCAACTTTATCCGCCTCCATCCAGTCTATTAATTGTTGCCGGGAAGCTAGAGTAAGTAGT
TCGCCAGTTAATAGTTTGCGCAACGTTGTTGCCATTGCTACAGGCATCGTGGTGTCACGCTCGTCGTTTG
GTATGGCTTCATTCAGCTCCGGTTCCCAACGATCAAGGCGAGTTACATGATCCCCCATGTTGTGCAAAAA
AGCGGTTAGCTCCTTCGGTCCTCCGATCGTTGTCAGAAGTAAGTTGGCCGCAGTGTTATCACTCATGGTT
ATGGCAGCACTGCATAATTCTCTTACTGTCATGCCATCCGTAAGATGCTTTTCTGTGACTGGTGAGTACT
CAACCAAGTCATTCTGAGAATAGTGTATGCGGCGACCGAGTTGCTCTTGCCCGGCGTCAATACGGGATAA
TACCGCGCCACATAGCAGAACTTTAAAAGTGCTCATCATTGGAAAACGTTCTTCGGGGCGAAAACTCTCA
AGGATCTTACCGCTGTTGAGATCCAGTTCGATGTAACCCACTCGTGCACCCAACTGATCTTCAGCATCTT
TTACTTTCACCAGCGTTTCTGGGTGAGCAAAAACAGGAAGGCAAAATGCCGCAAAAAAGGGAATAAGGGC
GACACGGAAATGTTGAATACTCATACTCTTCCTTTTTCAATATTATTGAAGCATTTATCAGGGTTATTGT
CTCATGAGCGGATACATATTTGAATGTATTTAGAAAAATAAACAAATAGGGGTTCCGCGCACATTTCCCC
GAAAAGTGCCACCTGACGTCGACGGATCGGGAGATCAACTTGTTTATTGCAGCTTATAATGGTTACAAAT
AAAGCAATAGCATCACAAATTTCACAAATAAAGCATTTTTTTCACTGCATTCTAGTTGTGGTTTGTCCAA
ACTCATCAATGTATCTTATCATGTCTGGATCAACTGGATAACTCAAGCTAACCAAAATCATCCCAAACTT
CCCACCCCATACCCTATTACCACTGCCAATTACCTGTGGTTTCATTTACTCTAAACCTGTGATTCCTCTG
AATTATTTTCATTTTAAAGAAATTGTATTTGTTAAATATGTACTACAAACTTAGTAGTTGGAAGGGCTAA
TTCACTCCCAAAGAAGACAAGATATCCTTGATCTGTGGATCTACCACACACAAGGCTACTTCCCTGATTA
GCAGAACTACACACCAGGGCCAGGGGTCAGATATCCACTGACCTTTGGATGGTGCTACAAGCTAGTACCA
GTTGAGCCAGATAAGGTAGAAGAGGCCAATAAAGGAGAGAACACCAGCTTGTTACACCCTGTGAGCCTGC
ATGGGATGGATGACCCGGAGAGAGAAGTGTTAGAGTGGAGGTTTGACAGCCGCCTAGCATTTCATCACGT
GGCCCGAGAGCTGCATCCGGAGTACTTCAAGAACTGCTGATATCGAGCTTGCTACAAGGGACTTTCCGCT
GGGGACTTTCCAGGGAGGCGTGGCCTGGGCGGGACTGGGGAGTGGCGAGCCCTCAGATCCTGCATATAAG
CAGCTGCTTTTTGCCTGTACTGGGTCTCTCTGGTTAGACCAGATCTGAGCCTGGGAGCTCTCTGGCTAAC
TAGGGAACCCACTGCTTAAGCCTCAATAAAGCTTGCCTTGAGTGCTTCAAGTAGTGTGTGCCCGTCTGTT
GTGTGACTCTGGTAACTAGAGATCCCTCAGACCCTTTTAGTCAGTGTGGAAAATCTCTAGCAGTGGCGCC
CGAACAGGGACTTGAAAGCGAAAGGGAAACCAGAGGAGCTCTCTCGACGCAGGACTCGGCTTGCTGAAGC
GCGCACGGCAAGAGGCGAGGGGCGGCGACTGGTGAGTACGCCAAAAATTTTGACTAGCGGAGGCTAGAAG
GAGAGAGATGGGTGCGAGAGCGTCAGTATTAAGCGGGGGAGAATTAGATCGCGATGGGAAAAAATTCGGT
TAAGGCCAGGGGGAAAGAAAAAATATAAATTAAAACATATAGTATGGGCAAGCAGGGAGCTAGAACGATT
CGCAGTTAATCCTGGCCTGTTAGAAACATCAGAAGGCTGTAGACAAATACTGGGACAGCTACAACCATCC
CTTCAGACAGGATCAGAAGAACTTAGATCATTATATAATACAGTAGCAACCCTCTATTGTGTGCATCAAA
GGATAGAGATAAAAGACACCAAGGAAGCTTTAGACAAGATAGAGGAAGAGCAAAACAAAAGTAAGACCAC
CGCACAGCAAGCGGCCGGCCGCTGATCTTCAGACCTGGAGGAGGAGATATGAGGGACAATTGGAGAAGTG
AATTATATAAATATAAAGTAGTAAAAATTGAACCATTAGGAGTAGCACCCACCAAGGCAAAGAGAAGAGT
GGTGCAGAGAGAAAAAAGAGCAGTGGGAATAGGAGCTTTGTTCCTTGGGTTCTTGGGAGCAGCAGGAAGC
ACTATGGGCGCAGCGTCAATGACGCTGACGGTACAGGCCAGACAATTATTGTCTGGTATAGTGCAGCAGC
AGAACAATTTGCTGAGGGCTATTGAGGCGCAACAGCATCTGTTGCAACTCACAGTCTGGGGCATCAAGCA
GCTCCAGGCAAGAATCCTGGCTGTGGAAAGATACCTAAAGGATCAACAGCTCCTGGGGATTTGGGGTTGC
TCTGGAAAACTCATTTGCACCACTGCTGTGCCTTGGAATGCTAGTTGGAGTAATAAATCTCTGGAACAGA
TTTGGAATCACACGACCTGGATGGAGTGGGACAGAGAAATTAACAATTACACAAGCTTAATACACTCCTT
AATTGAAGAATCGCAAAACCAGCAAGAAAAGAATGAACAAGAATTATTGGAATTAGATAAATGGGCAAGT
TTGTGGAATTGGTTTAACATAACAAATTGGCTGTGGTATATAAAATTATTCATAATGATAGTAGGAGGCT
TGGTAGGTTTAAGAATAGTTTTTGCTGTACTTTCTATAGTGAATAGAGTTAGGCAGGGATATTCACCATT
ATCGTTTCAGACCCACCTCCCAACCCCGAGGGGACCCGACAGGCCCGAAGGAATAGAAGAAGAAGGTGGA
GAGAGAGACAGAGACAGATCCATTCGATTAGTGAACGGATCTCGACGGTATCGCCTTTAAAAGAAAAGGG
GGGATTGGGGGGTACAGTGCAGGGGAAAGAATAGTAGACATAATAGCAACAGACATACAAACTAAAGAAT
TACAAAAACAAATTACAAAAATTCAAAATTTTCGGGTTTATTACAGGGACAGCAGAGATCCAGTTTAT
